Addgene plasmid #67336: pDONR221-ARL4D
Purpose: hArl4D with stop codon in Gateway Entry vector
Depositing lab: Richard Kahn. Depositing organization: Emory University. Publication: Tool box: Plasmids for the expression or knockdown of human ARF Family GTPases (ARF/ARL/SAR) and their co-expression in bacteria with N-myristoyltransferases. Kerr SC, Kahn RA. Cell Logist. 2015 Sep 21;5(3):e1090523. doi: 10.1080/21592799.2015.1090523. eCollection 2015 Jul-Sep. PubMed 27057421.
Backbone
  Vector backbone: pDONR221
  Backbone manufacturer: Life Technologies
  Vector type: Bacterial Expression ; Gateway Entry vector
Growth in bacteria
  Bacterial resistance: Kanamycin, 50 μg/mL
  Growth temperature: 37°C
  Growth strain: DH5alpha
  Copy number: High Copy
Gene/Insert
  Gene/Insert name: ARL4D (alt name: pRK16s-221)
  Species: H. sapiens (human)
  Mutation: bp 272 A to C; N91T mutation; bp 327 T to G; silent mutation; bp 390 C to G; silent mutation
  Entrez Gene: ARL4D (a.k.a. ARF4L, ARL6)
  Promoter: None
  Cloning method: Gateway Cloning
  Sequencing primers: 5′ M13-Fwd; 3′ M13-Rev
Terms and licenses: Academic/Nonprofit Terms; Industry Terms: Not Available to Industry
How to cite: pDONR221-ARL4D was a gift from Richard Kahn (Addgene plasmid # 67336 ; http://n2t.net/addgene:67336 ; RRID:Addgene_67336)
