[The description below was written by a language model from this plasmid's Addgene catalogue record.]
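Description:
pDONR221-ARL4D is a Gateway entry clone carrying the open reading frame of human ARL4D (also known as ARF4L or ARL6), a member of the ARF family of small regulatory GTPases, in the commercial pDONR221 donor backbone. It is a high-copy plasmid propagated in standard E. coli cloning strains under kanamycin selection. Although catalogued under bacterial expression, the record states that there is no promoter driving the insert, which is consistent with its role as an entry vector: it serves as a sequence-verified source of the coding region, not as an expression construct in its own right. M13 forward and reverse priming sites flank the insert for sequencing.

The insert was introduced by Gateway cloning, so in the resulting entry clone the ORF is expected to be flanked by attL recombination sites. These allow transfer by LR recombination into any compatible destination vector, which then supplies the promoter, tags and host-specific elements. The coding sequence retains its stop codon, so it suits untagged or N-terminally tagged expression but will not read through into a C-terminal fusion encoded by a destination vector. The record notes three nucleotide differences from the reference sequence: an A-to-C change at base 272 that produces an N91T amino-acid substitution, and two silent changes at bases 327 and 390. Users should take the N91T change into account when interpreting functional results. The plasmid belongs to a toolbox of constructs assembled for expression or knockdown of human ARF, ARL and SAR GTPases. No feature table was supplied, so element positions cannot be described here.
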