>Addgene plasmid #67336 | pDONR221-ARL4D | addgene partial sequence | sequence record 118880 | M13-Rev 5'-CAGGAAACAGCTATGACC-3'
TAGCTGGATGGCAAATAATGATTTTATTTTGACTGATAGTGACCTGTTCGTTGCAACAAATTGATAAGCA
ATGCTTTCTTATAATGCCAACTTTGTACAAGAAAGCTGGGTCCTATCACCGTCTCTTCTTGCCACCCCGA
GCTGCCTTCTTCCTCTTGAGGATCATCTCATAGAGGCGCTCAAGGCCCTGCTGCAGGCCCAGACCGTCCA
CAGCGCTGCAGCCTTGCACATGAGTGAGAGTGGCGGCTGCTAGCTCTCGGACTGCCAGCCTCTTCTCCAC
CTCAGCAGCGCTCAGTGCCCCGGGCTGGTCCTGCTTGTTGGCCAGCACCAGCACTGGCACGCCCTGGTTG
TCCGAGGCCCGGCTGATTCGGTGCAACTCCACCTTGGCTTCCTCCAGCCGCTCAGCCTCCGCAGCGTCCA
CCACAAACACTAGACCGTCTGTCCGGCGGGTATAAGAGCGCCACAGTGGTCGCAGCTTCTCCTGCCCCCC
GACGTCCCACACTTGGAAGGTGATGCCACGCGATCCCCCGAGGGGCACCCGGATCTTCTCGGTGTTGAAG
CCTTTGGTGGGGACACTCTGGACAAACTCCTTGAACTTGAGGCGGTAAAGGAGGGAGGTCTTTCCAGCAG
AGTCCAGCCCAATGACCACGACATGCAGGGCTTGGAAGTGGGGCAAGAAGGAGGAGGCAGTGGGCGCCAT
CTCAGTCAAGTGGTTCCCCATGGTTCTAT
